>Addgene plasmid #30374 | pHR-SIN-PTEN-D24Y | addgene partial sequence | sequence record 36201 | pHR-SIN-F 5'-CCAAGGACCTGAAATGACCC-3'
ATACATCAGCCTGCTTCTCGCTTCTGTTCGCGCGCTTCTGCTTCCCGAGCTCTATAAAAGAGCTCACAAC
CCCTCACTCGGCGCGCCAGTCCTCCGACAGACTGAGTCGCCCGGGGGGGATCCACTAGTAACGGCCGCCA
GTGTGCTGGAATTCGCCCTTCTCCCAGACATGACAGCCATCATCAAAGAGATCGTTAGCAGAAACAAAAG
GAGATATCAAGAGGATGGATTCGACTTATACTTGACCTATATTTATCCAAACATTATTGCTATGGGATTT
CCTGCAGAAAGACTTGAAGGCGTATACAGGAACAATATTGATGATGTAGTAAGGTTTTTGGATTCAAAGC
ATAAAAACCATTACAAGATATACAATCTTTGTGCTGAAAGACATTATGACACCGCCAAATTTAATTGCAG
AGTTGCACAATATCCTTTTGAAGACCATAACCCACCACAGCTAGAACTTATCAAACCCTTTTGTGAAGAT
CTTGACCAATGGCTAAGTGAAGATGACAATCATGTTGCAGCAATTCACTGTAAAGCTGGAAAGGGACGAA
CTGGTGTAATGATATGTGCATATTTATTACATCGGGGCAAATTTTTAAAGGCACAAGAGGCCCTAGATTT
CTATGGGGAAGTAAGGACCAGAGACAAAAAGGGAGTAACTATTCCCAGTCAGAGGCGCTATGTGTATTAT
TATAGCTACCTGTTAAAGAATCATCTGGATTATAGACCAGTGGCACTGTTGTTTCACAAGATGATGTTTG
AAACTATTCCAATGTTCAGTGGCGGAACTTGCAATCCTCAGTTTGTGGTCTGCCAGCTAAAGGTGAAGAT
ATATTCCTCCAATTCAGGACCCACACGACGGGAAGACAAGTTCATGTACTTTGAGTTCCCTCAGCCGTTA
CCTGTGTGTGGTGATA
