[The description below was written by a language model from this plasmid's Addgene catalogue record.]
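Description:
pHR-SIN-PTEN-D24Y is a mammalian expression plasmid built on the pHR-SIN backbone (about 9 kb without insert) and carrying a mutant form of the human tumour suppressor PTEN. The catalogue lists it simply as a mammalian expression vector. The pHR-SIN name is generally associated with self-inactivating HIV-1-based lentiviral transfer vectors, in which a deletion in the 3′ LTR silences LTR-driven transcription after integration. No feature table is provided, however, so the presence of LTRs, a packaging signal or other viral elements cannot be confirmed from the record. The plasmid is propagated in E. coli as a high-copy plasmid under ampicillin selection. The record does not state a mammalian selection marker or reporter, nor the promoter that drives the insert.

The payload is a roughly 1.2 kb human PTEN coding sequence, consistent with the full-length open reading frame, cloned directionally between BamHI and NotI sites that both remain intact, so the insert can be excised or exchanged. It carries a D24Y substitution, replacing aspartate 24 near the N-terminus of the protein with tyrosine. No epitope tags or fusion partners are listed. The record does not describe the functional effect of this mutation. The associated publication concerns a DNA damage-induced, PTEN-dependent cell size checkpoint in human cells, which suggests the construct was used to express this PTEN variant in human cells, probably for comparison with wild-type PTEN, to examine which properties of the protein that checkpoint requires.
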