Addgene plasmid #30374: pHR-SIN-PTEN-D24Y
Depositing lab: Todd Waldman. Depositing organization: Georgetown University. Publication: Mechanistic Analysis of a DNA Damage-Induced, PTEN-Dependent Size Checkpoint in Human Cells. Kim JS, Xu X, Li H, Solomon D, Lane WS, Jin T, Waldman T. Mol Cell Biol. 2011 Jul . 31(13):2756-71. 10.1128/MCB.01323-10 PubMed 21536651.
Backbone
  Vector backbone: pHR-SIN
  Backbone size w/o insert (bp): 9000
  Vector type: Mammalian Expression
Growth in bacteria
  Bacterial resistance: Ampicillin, 100 μg/mL
  Growth temperature: 37°C
  Growth strain: DH5alpha
  Copy number: High Copy
Gene/Insert
  Gene/Insert name: PTEN-D24Y
  Species: H. sapiens (human)
  Insert size (bp): 1209
  Mutation: D24Y
  GenBank ID: U93051
  Entrez Gene: PTEN (a.k.a. 10q23del, BZS, CWS1, DEC, GLM2, MHAM, MMAC1, PTEN1, PTENbeta, TEP1)
  Cloning method: Restriction Enzyme; 5′ cloning site BamH I (not destroyed); 3′ cloning site Not I (not destroyed)
  Sequencing primers: 5′ CCAAGGACCTGAAATGACCC
Terms and licenses: Academic/Nonprofit Terms; Industry Terms: Not Available to Industry
How to cite: pHR-SIN-PTEN-D24Y was a gift from Todd Waldman (Addgene plasmid # 30374 ; http://n2t.net/addgene:30374 ; RRID:Addgene_30374)
